Addgene plasmid #231876: pDest17_Gcn4 R3 W
Purpose: Bacterial expression of N-terminally 6His tagged Gcn4 R3 W
Depositing lab: Aseem Ansari & Tanja Mittag. Depositing organization: St. Jude Children's Research Hospital. Publication: Reconciling competing models on the roles of condensates and soluble complexes in transcription factor function. Bremer A, Lang WH, Kempen RP, Sweta K, Taylor AB, Borgia MB, Ansari AZ, Mittag T. bioRxiv [Preprint]. 2024 Nov 22:2024.11.21.624739. doi: 10.1101/2024.11.21.624739. PubMed 39605529.
Backbone
  Vector backbone: pDest17
  Backbone manufacturer: Invtirogen
  Vector type: Bacterial Expression
Growth in bacteria
  Bacterial resistance: Ampicillin, 100 μg/mL
  Growth temperature: 37°C
  Growth strain: DH5alpha
  Copy number: Low Copy
Gene/Insert
  Gene/Insert name: Gcn4 R3 W
  Species: S. cerevisiae (budding yeast)
  Mutation: D103R, N126W, D133R, K143R
  Promoter: T7
  Tag / fusion protein: 6xHis, TEV cleavage site (N terminal on backbone)
  Cloning method: Gateway Cloning
Terms and licenses: Academic/Nonprofit Terms; Industry Terms: Not Available to Industry
Depositor comments: The depositing lab recommends using BL21_pLysS strain for protein expression and purification. Please visit https://doi.org/10.1101/2024.11.21.624739 for bioRxiv preprint.
How to cite: pDest17_Gcn4 R3 W was a gift from Aseem Ansari & Tanja Mittag (Addgene plasmid # 231876 ; http://n2t.net/addgene:231876 ; RRID:Addgene_231876)
