[The description below was written by a language model from this plasmid's Addgene catalogue record and pLannotate feature annotations shown in this document.]
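Description:
pDest17_Gcn4 R3 W is a bacterial expression plasmid built by Gateway recombination into the pDest17 destination vector, for producing an N-terminally His-tagged variant of the Saccharomyces cerevisiae transcription factor Gcn4 in E. coli. The backbone is pBR322-derived. It carries a ColE1/pMB1-type origin together with the rop gene and bom region, consistent with the low copy number recorded. Selection is by ampicillin through the β-lactamase gene under its own promoter. Fragments of the tetracycline resistance gene and its promoter are also annotated, but they appear only as partial remnants and are not listed as a selectable marker.

The expression cassette runs from a T7 promoter and the phage T7 gene 10 ribosome binding site into a polyhistidine tag, then through attB1, the Gcn4 coding region, attB2 and a T7 terminator. The catalogue entry describes the tag as 6xHis followed by a TEV protease cleavage site, which would allow the tag to be removed after affinity purification. The TEV site is not separately annotated in the feature table. The annotated GCN4 match spans only about 350 nt and is flagged as a fragment, so the insert appears to encode a portion of the protein rather than the full length, although the record does not define the boundaries. The "R3 W" variant carries the substitutions D103R, N126W, D133R and K143R. Because transcription depends on T7 RNA polymerase, expression requires a host that supplies it, and the depositors suggest a BL21 pLysS strain. The associated work concerns the roles of condensates and soluble complexes in transcription factor function, which suggests the purified mutant protein is intended for in vitro studies of that kind.
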