Features (pLannotate 1.2.2; 17 found; start..end, strand, type, name):
     21..39      +  promoter       T7 promoter: promoter for bacteriophage T7 RNA polymerase
     71..93      +  RBS            RBS: efficient ribosome binding site from bacteriophage T7 gene 10 (Olins and Rangwala, 1989)
    111..131     +  CDS            8xHis (fragment): 8xHis affinity tag
    140..164     +  protein_bind   attB1: mutant version of attB; recombination site for the Gateway® BP reaction BP Clonase™
    179..526     +  CDS            GCN4 (fragment): GCN4_YEAST - Also known as AAS101 From Saccharomyces cerevisiae (strain ATCC 204508 / S288c) (Baker's yeast).
    531..555     -  protein_bind   attB2: mutant version of attB; recombination site for the Gateway® BP reaction BP Clonase™
    565..614     +  CDS            SET1 (fragment): solubility-enhancement tag derived from T7 phage gene 10B
    622..669     +  terminator     T7 terminator: transcription terminator for bacteriophage T7 RNA polymerase
    695..987     -  CDS            TcR (fragment): tetracycline efflux protein; tet; confers resistance to tetracycline
   1035..1063    -  promoter       tet promoter: E. coli promoter for tetracycline efflux protein gene
   1176..1280    +  promoter       AmpR promoter: bla
   1281..2141    +  CDS            AmpR: β-lactamase; bla; confers resistance to ampicillin, carbenicillin, and related antibiotics
   2312..2900    +  rep_origin     ori: high-copy-number ColE1/pMB1/pBR322/pUC origin of replication
   3086..3225    -  misc_feature   bom: basis of mobility region from pBR322
   3327..3518    -  CDS            rop: Rop protein, which maintains plasmids at low copy number; rop
   3535..3915    +  CDS            YPB1_ECOLX: Protein predicted: Swiss-Prot protein existence level 4. From Escherichia coli.
   4157..5061    -  CDS            TcR (fragment): tetracycline efflux protein; tet; confers resistance to tetracycline
>Addgene plasmid #231876 | pDest17_Gcn4 R3 W | addgene full sequence | sequence record 460783 | Addgene NGS Result
AGATCTCGATCCCGCGAAATTAATACGACTCACTATAGGGAGACCACAACGGTTTCCCTCTAGAAATAAT
TTTGTTTAACTTTAAGAAGGAGATATACATATGTCGTACTACCATCACCATCACCATCACCTCGAATCAA
CAAGTTTGTACAAAAAAGCAGGCTTCGAGAACCTGTATTTTCAGGGTAGCAGCACCCGTAGCACCCCGAT
GTTTGAATATGAAAATCTGGAAGATAACAGCAAAGAATGGACCAGCCTGTTTGATTGGGATATTCCGGTT
ACCACACGTGATGTTAGCCTGGCAGATAAAGCAATTCGTAGCGGTAGCGGTTCAGGTAGTGGTAGTCCGG
AAAGCAGCGATCCGGCAGCACTGAAACGTGCCCGTAATACCGAAGCAGCACGTCGTAGCCGTGCACGTAA
ACTGCAGCGTATGAAACAGTTAGAAGATAAGGTTGAAGAACTGCTGTGCAAAAACTATCACCTGGAAAAT
GAAGTTGCCCGTCTGAAAAAGCTGGTTGGTGAACGTTAAGACCCAGCTTTCTTGTACAAAGTGGTTGATT
CGAGGCTGCTAACAAAGCCCGAAAGGAAGCTGAGTTGGCTGCTGCCACCGCTGAGCAATAACTAGCATAA
CCCCTTGGGGCCTCTAAACGGGTCTTGAGGGGTTTTTTGCTGAAAGGAGGAACTATATCCGGATATCCAC
AGGACGGGTGTGGTCGCCATGATCGCGTAGTCGATAGTGGCTCCAAGTAGCGAAGCGAGCAGGACTGGGC
GGCGGCCAAAGCGGTCGGACAGTGCTCCGAGAACGGGTGCGCATAGAAATTGCATCAACGCATATAGCGC
TAGCAGCACGCCATAGTGACTGGCGATGCTGTCGGAATGGACGATATCCCGCAAGAGGCCCGGCAGTACC
GGCATAACCAAGCCTATGCCTACAGCATCCAGGGTGACGGTGCCGAGGATGACGATGAGCGCATTGTTAG
ATTTCATACACGGTGCCTGACTGCGTTAGCAATTTAACTGTGATAAACTACCGCATTAAAGCTTATCGAT
GATAAGCTGTCAAACATGAGAATTCTTGAAGACGAAAGGGCCTCGTGATACGCCTATTTTTATAGGTTAA
TGTCATGATAATAATGGTTTCTTAGACGTCAGGTGGCACTTTTCGGGGAAATGTGCGCGGAACCCCTATT
TGTTTATTTTTCTAAATACATTCAAATATGTATCCGCTCATGAGACAATAACCCTGATAAATGCTTCAAT
AATATTGAAAAAGGAAGAGTATGAGTATTCAACATTTCCGTGTCGCCCTTATTCCCTTTTTTGCGGCATT
TTGCCTTCCTGTTTTTGCTCACCCAGAAACGCTGGTGAAAGTAAAAGATGCTGAAGATCAGTTGGGTGCA
CGAGTGGGTTACATCGAACTGGATCTCAACAGCGGTAAGATCCTTGAGAGTTTTCGCCCCGAAGAACGTT
TTCCAATGATGAGCACTTTTAAAGTTCTGCTATGTGGCGCGGTATTATCCCGTGTTGACGCCGGGCAAGA
GCAACTCGGTCGCCGCATACACTATTCTCAGAATGACTTGGTTGAGTACTCACCAGTCACAGAAAAGCAT
CTTACGGATGGCATGACAGTAAGAGAATTATGCAGTGCTGCCATAACCATGAGTGATAACACTGCGGCCA
ACTTACTTCTGACAACGATCGGAGGACCGAAGGAGCTAACCGCTTTTTTGCACAACATGGGGGATCATGT
AACTCGCCTTGATCGTTGGGAACCGGAGCTGAATGAAGCCATACCAAACGACGAGCGTGACACCACGATG
CCTGCAGCAATGGCAACAACGTTGCGCAAACTATTAACTGGCGAACTACTTACTCTAGCTTCCCGGCAAC
AATTAATAGACTGGATGGAGGCGGATAAAGTTGCAGGACCACTTCTGCGCTCGGCCCTTCCGGCTGGCTG
GTTTATTGCTGATAAATCTGGAGCCGGTGAGCGTGGGTCTCGCGGTATCATTGCAGCACTGGGGCCAGAT
GGTAAGCCCTCCCGTATCGTAGTTATCTACACGACGGGGAGTCAGGCAACTATGGATGAACGAAATAGAC
AGATCGCTGAGATAGGTGCCTCACTGATTAAGCATTGGTAACTGTCAGACCAAGTTTACTCATATATACT
TTAGATTGATTTAAAACTTCATTTTTAATTTAAAAGGATCTAGGTGAAGATCCTTTTTGATAATCTCATG
ACCAAAATCCCTTAACGTGAGTTTTCGTTCCACTGAGCGTCAGACCCCGTAGAAAAGATCAAAGGATCTT
CTTGAGATCCTTTTTTTCTGCGCGTAATCTGCTGCTTGCAAACAAAAAAACCACCGCTACCAGCGGTGGT
TTGTTTGCCGGATCAAGAGCTACCAACTCTTTTTCCGAAGGTAACTGGCTTCAGCAGAGCGCAGATACCA
AATACTGTCCTTCTAGTGTAGCCGTAGTTAGGCCACCACTTCAAGAACTCTGTAGCACCGCCTACATACC
TCGCTCTGCTAATCCTGTTACCAGTGGCTGCTGCCAGTGGCGATAAGTCGTGTCTTACCGGGTTGGACTC
AAGACGATAGTTACCGGATAAGGCGCAGCGGTCGGGCTGAACGGGGGGTTCGTGCACACAGCCCAGCTTG
GAGCGAACGACCTACACCGAACTGAGATACCTACAGCGTGAGCTATGAGAAAGCGCCACGCTTCCCGAAG
GGAGAAAGGCGGACAGGTATCCGGTAAGCGGCAGGGTCGGAACAGGAGAGCGCACGAGGGAGCTTCCAGG
GGGAAACGCCTGGTATCTTTATAGTCCTGTCGGGTTTCGCCACCTCTGACTTGAGCGTCGATTTTTGTGA
TGCTCGTCAGGGGGGCGGAGCCTATGGAAAAACGCCAGCAACGCGGCCTTTTTACGGTTCCTGGCCTTTT
GCTGGCCTTTTGCTCACATGTTCTTTCCTGCGTTATCCCCTGATTCTGTGGATAACCGTATTACCGCCTT
TGAGTGAGCTGATACCGCTCGCCGCAGCCGAACGACCGAGCGCAGCGAGTCAGTGAGCGAGGAAGCGGAA
GAGCGCCTGATGCGGTATTTTCTCCTTACGCATCTGTGCGGTATTTCACACCGCAATGGTGCACTCTCAG
TACAATCTGCTCTGATGCCGCATAGTTAAGCCAGTATACACTCCGCTATCGCTACGTGACTGGGTCATGG
CTGCGCCCCGACACCCGCCAACACCCGCTGACGCGCCCTGACGGGCTTGTCTGCTCCCGGCATCCGCTTA
CAGACAAGCTGTGACCGTCTCCGGGAGCTGCATGTGTCAGAGGTTTTCACCGTCATCACCGAAACGCGCG
AGGCAGCTGCGGTAAAGCTCATCAGCGTGGTCGTGAAGCGATTCACAGATGTCTGCCTGTTCATCCGCGT
CCAGCTCGTTGAGTTTCTCCAGAAGCGTTAATGTCTGGCTTCTGATAAAGCGGGCCATGTTAAGGGCGGT
TTTTTCCTGTTTGGTCACTGATGCCTCCGTGTAAGGGGGATTTCTGTTCATGGGGGTAATGATACCGATG
AAACGAGAGAGGATGCTCACGATACGGGTTACTGATGATGAACATGCCCGGTTACTGGAACGTTGTGAGG
GTAAACAACTGGCGGTATGGATGCGGCGGGACCAGAGAAAAATCACTCAGGGTCAATGCCAGCGCTTCGT
TAATACAGATGTAGGTGTTCCACAGGGTAGCCAGCAGCATCCTGCGATGCAGATCCGGAACATAATGGTG
CAGGGCGCTGACTTCCGCGTTTCCAGACTTTACGAAACACGGAAACCGAAGACCATTCATGTTGTTGCTC
AGGTCGCAGACGTTTTGCAGCAGCAGTCGCTTCACGTTCGCTCGCGTATCGGTGATTCATTCTGCTAACC
AGTAAGGCAACCCCGCCAGCCTAGCCGGGTCCTCAACGACAGGAGCACGATCATGCGCACCCGTGGCCAG
GACCCAACGCTGCCCGAGATGCGCCGCGTGCGGCTGCTGGAGATGGCGGACGCGATGGATATGTTCTGCC
AAGGGTTGGTTTGCGCATTCACAGTTCTCCGCAAGAATTGATTGGCTCCAATTCTTGGAGTGGTGAATCC
GTTAGCGAGGTGCCGCCGGCTTCCATTCAGGTCGAGGTGGCCCGGCTCCATGCACCGCGACGCAACGCGG
GGAGGCAGACAAGGTATAGGGCGGCGCCTACAATCCATGCCAACCCGTTCCATGTGCTCGCCGAGGCGGC
ATAAATCGCCGTGACGATCAGCGGTCCAATGATCGAAGTTAGGCTGGTAAGAGCCGCGAGCGATCCTTGA
AGCTGTCCCTGATGGTCGTCATCTACCTGCCTGGACAGCATGGCCTGCAACGCGGGCATCCCGATGCCGC
CGGAAGCGAGAAGAATCATAATGGGGAAGGCCATCCAGCCTCGCGTCGCGAACGCCAGCAAGACGTAGCC
CAGCGCGTCGGCCGCCATGCCGGCGATAATGGCCTGCTTCTCGCCGAAACGTTTGGTGGCGGGACCAGTG
ACGAAGGCTTGAGCGAGGGCGTGCAAGATTCCGAATACCGCAAGCGACAGGCCGATCATCGTCGCGCTCC
AGCGAAAGCGGTCCTCGCCGAAAATGACCCAGAGCGCTGCCGGCACCTGTCCTACGAGTTGCATGATAAA
GAAGACAGTCATAAGTGCGGCGACGATAGTCATGCCCCGCGCCCACCGGAAGGAGCTGACTGGGTTGAAG
GCTCTCAAGGGCATCGGTCGATCGACGCTCTCCCTTATGCGACTCCTGCATTAGGAAGCAGCCCAGTAGT
AGGTTGAGGCCGTTGAGCACCGCCGCCGCAAGGAATGGTGCATGCAAGGAGATGGCGCCCAACAGTCCCC
CGGCCACGGGGCCTGCCACCATACCCACGCCGAAACAAGCGCTCATGAGCCCGAAGTGGCGAGCCCGATC
TTCCCCATCGGTGATGTCGGCGATATAGGCGCCAGCAACCGCACCTGTGGCGCCGGTGATGCCGGCCACG
ATGCGTCCGGCGTAGAGGATCG
