>Addgene plasmid #231876 | pDest17_Gcn4 R3 W | depositor partial sequence | sequence record 455707 | Orf Sequence
GGTAGCAGCACCCGTAGCACCCCGATGTTTGAATATGAAAATCTGGAAGATAACAGCAAAGAATGGACCA
GCCTGTTTGATTGGGATATTCCGGTTACCACACGTGATGTTAGCCTGGCAGATAAAGCAATTCGTAGCGG
TAGCGGTTCAGGTAGTGGTAGTCCGGAAAGCAGCGATCCGGCAGCACTGAAACGTGCCCGTAATACCGAA
GCAGCACGTCGTAGCCGTGCACGTAAACTGCAGCGTATGAAACAGTTAGAAGATAAGGTTGAAGAACTGC
TGTGCAAAAACTATCACCTGGAAAATGAAGTTGCCCGTCTGAAAAAGCTGGTTGGTGAACGT
